Addgene plasmid #48366: pDS68
Purpose: GFP-intergenic region of TUB-HYG (modified from PMID 16269191)
Depositing lab: George Cross. Depositing organization: Rockefeller University. Publication: Strategies to construct null and conditional null Trypanosoma brucei mutants using Cre-recombinase and loxP. Kim HS, Li Z, Boothroyd C, Cross GA. Mol Biochem Parasitol. 2013 Aug 13;191(1):16-19. doi: 10.1016/j.molbiopara.2013.08.001. PubMed 23954366.
Backbone
  Vector backbone: pGEM-T Easy
  Backbone manufacturer: Promega
  Total vector size (bp): 4500
  Vector type: Cre/Lox ; Knockout in T. Brucei
  Selectable markers: Hygromycin
Growth in bacteria
  Bacterial resistance: Ampicillin, 100 μg/mL
  Growth temperature: 37°C
  Growth strain: DH5alpha
  Copy number: Unknown
Gene/Insert
  Gene/Insert name: GFP-intergenic region of TUB-HYG (modified from PMID 16269191)
  Species: T. brucei
  Cloning method: Unknown
  Sequencing primers: 5′ tb#44 CTGGTTAGTATGGACTTCTCTAGA; 3′ pBRrevBam
Terms and licenses: Academic/Nonprofit Terms; Industry Terms: Not Available to Industry
Depositor comments: For additional information, see http://tryps.rockefeller.edu/trypsru2_cre-lox.html There are several mismatches between Addgene's quality control sequence and the reference sequence from the depositing lab. These mismatches should not affect plasmid function.
How to cite: pDS68 was a gift from George Cross (Addgene plasmid # 48366 ; http://n2t.net/addgene:48366 ; RRID:Addgene_48366)
