[The description below was written by a language model from this plasmid's Addgene catalogue record and pLannotate feature annotations shown in this document.]
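Description:
pDS68 is a pGEM-T Easy–based plasmid that carries a reporter/selection cassette for gene knockout work in Trypanosoma brucei, deposited as part of a Cre/loxP toolkit for making null and conditional null mutants. The backbone provides the usual E. coli cloning functions: a high-copy ColE1/pUC-type origin, an f1 phage origin, the β-lactamase gene with its own promoter for ampicillin selection, and the lac promoter/operator and lacZα remnants flanked by SP6 and T7 phage promoters around the cloning site. The catalogue lists the plasmid at about 4.5 kb, whereas the depositor's full sequence is 5,178 nt, so the listed size appears to be approximate.

The insert is a two-gene cassette in a single orientation: an EGFP coding sequence, then an unannotated spacer of roughly 375 bp, then the hygromycin phosphotransferase gene (hph). According to the record, that spacer is a tubulin (TUB) intergenic region. In trypanosomes such intergenic regions supply the trans-splicing and polyadenylation signals needed to process polycistronic transcripts, which would let GFP and HYG be expressed as separate mRNAs from one transcription unit. No trypanosome promoter is annotated. Although the vector is classed as Cre/Lox, the feature table shows no loxP sites, and the record does not say whether they are present or are added later. A short hit to a hornet peptide just upstream of EGFP is most likely a spurious annotation.

The cassette gives hygromycin selection in the parasite along with a fluorescent marker, and the record describes it as modified from an earlier published design. The repository notes a few mismatches between its quality-control sequence and the depositor's reference, which are not expected to affect function.
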