Features (pLannotate 1.2.2; 16 found; start..end, strand, type, name):
     20..177     +  CDS            lacZα (fragment): LacZα fragment of β-galactosidase; lacZ fragment
    181..636     +  rep_origin     f1 ori (sequence partly withheld): f1 bacteriophage origin of replication; arrow indicates direction of (+) strand synthesis
    639..690     -  misc_feature   bom (fragment): basis of mobility region from pBR322
    717..821     +  promoter       AmpR promoter: bla
    822..1682    +  CDS            AmpR: β-lactamase; bla; confers resistance to ampicillin, carbenicillin, and related antibiotics
   1853..2441    +  rep_origin     ori: high-copy-number ColE1/pMB1/pBR322/pUC origin of replication
   2624..2716    +  CDS            lacI (fragment): lac repressor; lacI; The lac repressor binds to the lac operator to inhibit transcription in E. coli. This inhibition can be relieved by adding lactose or isopropyl-β-D-thiogalactopyranoside (IPTG).
   2729..2750    +  protein_bind   CAP binding site: CAP binding activates transcription in the presence of cAMP. E. coli catabolite activator protein
   2765..2795    +  promoter       lac promoter: promoter for the E. coli lac operon
   2803..2819    +  protein_bind   lac operator: The lac repressor binds to the lac operator to inhibit transcription in E. coli. This inhibition can be relieved by adding lactose or isopropyl-β-D-thiogalactopyranoside (IPTG). lac repressor encoded by lacI
   2861..2879    +  promoter       SP6 promoter: promoter for bacteriophage SP6 RNA polymerase
   2891..2953    +  CDS            VESPI_VESMG (fragment): Experimental evidence at protein level: Swiss-Prot protein existence level 1. Shows contractile activity on isolated ileum smooth muscle. From Vespa magnifica (Hornet).
   2969..2989    -  misc_feature   MCS (fragment): pBluescript multiple cloning site
   2990..3706    +  CDS            EGFP: EGFP is a basic (constitutively fluorescent) green fluorescent protein published in 1996, derived from Aequorea victoria. It is reported to be a rapidly-maturing weak dimer with moderate acid sensitivity.
   4083..5105    +  CDS            hph: KHYB_ECOLX - Experimental evidence at protein level: Swiss-Prot protein existence level 1. The aminoglycoside phosphotransferases achieve inactivation of their antibiotic substrates by phosphorylation. Only phosphorylates hygromycin and closely related compounds such as demethyl analogs and destomycin. From Escherichia coli.
   5177..17      -  promoter       T7 promoter (across the origin): promoter for bacteriophage T7 RNA polymerase
>Addgene plasmid #48366 | pDS68 | depositor full sequence | sequence record 71698 | Full plasmid sequence
TATAGTGAGTCGTATTACAATTCACTGGCCGTCGTTTTACAACGTCGTGACTGGGAAAACCCTGGCGTTA
CCCAACTTAATCGCCTTGCAGCACATCCCCCTTTCGCCAGCTGGCGTAATAGCGAAGAGGCCCGCACCGA
TCGCCCTTCCCAACAGTTGCGCAGCCTGAATGGCGAATGG
[124 nt withheld, positions 181-304]
C
[56 nt withheld, positions 306-361]
AGCTTTACGGCACCTCGACCG
[64 nt withheld, positions 383-446]
CCTTTGACGTTGGAGTCCACGTTCTTT
[37 nt withheld, positions 474-510]
ACCCTATCTCGGTCTATTCTTTTGATTTATAAGGGATTTTGCCGATTTCGGCCTATTGGTTAAAAAATGA
GCTGATTTAACAAATATTTAACGCGAATTTTAACAAAATATTAACGTTTACAATTTCGCCTGATGCGGTA
TTTTCTCCTTACGCATCTGTGCGGTATTTCACACCGCATACAGGTGGCACTTTTCGGGGAAATGTGCGCG
GAACCCCTATTTGTTTATTTTTCTAAATACATTCAAATATGTATCCGCTCATGAGACAATAACCCTGATA
AATGCTTCAATAATATTGAAAAAGGAAGAGTATGAGTATTCAACATTTCCGTGTCGCCCTTATTCCCTTT
TTTGCGGCATTTTGCCTTCCTGTTTTTGCTCACCCAGAAACGCTGGTGAAAGTAAAAGATGCTGAAGATC
AGTTGGGTGCACGAGTGGGTTACATCGAACTGGATCTCAACAGCGGTAAGATCCTTGAGAGTTTTCGCCC
CGAAGAACGTTTTCCAATGATGAGCACTTTTAAAGTTCTGCTATGTGGCGCGGTATTATCCCGTATTGAC
GCCGGGCAAGAGCAACTCGGTCGCCGCATACACTATTCTCAGAATGACTTGGTTGAGTACTCACCAGTCA
CAGAAAAGCATCTTACGGATGGCATGACAGTAAGAGAATTATGCAGTGCTGCCATAACCATGAGTGATAA
CACTGCGGCCAACTTACTTCTGACAACGATCGGAGGACCGAAGGAGCTAACCGCTTTTTTGCACAACATG
GGGGATCATGTAACTCGCCTTGATCGTTGGGAACCGGAGCTGAATGAAGCCATACCAAACGACGAGCGTG
ACACCACGATGCCTGTAGCAATGCCAACAACGTTGCGCAAACTATTAACTGGCGAACTACTTACTCTAGC
TTCCCGGCAACAATTAATAGACTGGATGGAGGCGGATAAAGTTGCAGGACCACTTCTGCGCTCGGCCCTT
CCGGCTGGCTGGTTTATTGCTGATAAATCTGGAGCCGGTGAGCGTGGGTCTCGCGGTATCATTGCAGCAC
TGGGGCCAGATGGTAAGCCCTCCCGTATCGTAGTTATCTACACGACGGGGAGTCAGGCAACTATGGATGA
ACGAAATAGACAGATCGCTGAGATAGGTGCCTCACTGATTAAGCATTGGTAACTGTCAGACCAAGTTTAC
TCATATATACTTTAGATTGATTTAAAACTTCATTTTTAATTTAAAAGGATCTAGGTGAAGATCCTTTTTG
ATAATCTCATGACCAAAATCCCTTAACGTGAGTTTTCGTTCCACTGAGCGTCAGACCCCGTAGAAAAGAT
CAAAGGATCTTCTTGAGATCCTTTTTTTCTGCGCGTAATCTGCTGCTTGCAAACAAAAAAACCACCGCTA
CCAGCGGTGGTTTGTTTGCCGGATCAAGAGCTACCAACTCTTTTTCCGAAGGTAACTGGCTTCAGCAGAG
CGCAGATACCAAATACTGTCCTTCTAGTGTAGCCGTAGTTAGGCCACCACTTCAAGAACTCTGTAGCACC
GCCTACATACCTCGCTCTGCTAATCCTGTTACCAGTGGCTGCTGCCAGTGGCGATAAGTCGTGTCTTACC
GGGTTGGACTCAAGACGATAGTTACCGGATAAGGCGCAGCGGTCGGGCTGAACGGGGGGTTCGTGCACAC
AGCCCAGCTTGGAGCGAACGACCTACACCGAACTGAGATACCTACAGCGTGAGCTATGAGAAAGCGCCAC
GCTTCCCGAAGGGAGAAAGGCGGACAGGTATCCGGTAAGCGGCAGGGTCGGAACAGGAGAGCGCACGAGG
GAGCTTCCAGGGGGAAACGCCTGGTATCTTTATAGTCCTGTCGGGTTTCGCCACCTCTGACTTGAGCGTC
GATTTTTGTGATGCTCGTCAGGGGGGCGGAGCCTATGGAAAAACGCCAGCAACGCGGCCTTTTTACGGTT
CCTGGCCTTTTGCTGGCCTTTTGCTCACATGTTCTTTCCTGCGTTATCCCCTGATTCTGTGGATAACCGT
ATTACCGCCTTTGAGTGAGCTGATACCGCTCGCCGCAGCCGAACGACCGAGCGCAGCGAGTCAGTGAGCG
AGGAAGCGGAAGAGCGCCCAATACGCAAACCGCCTCTCCCCGCGCGTTGGCCGATTCATTAATGCAGCTG
GCACGACAGGTTTCCCGACTGGAAAGCGGGCAGTGAGCGCAACGCAATTAATGTGAGTTAGCTCACTCAT
TAGGCACCCCAGGCTTTACACTTTATGCTTCCGGCTCGTATGTTGTGTGGAATTGTGAGCGGATAACAAT
TTCACACAGGAAACAGCTATGACCATGATTACGCCAAGCTATTTAGGTGACACTATAGAATACTCAAGCT
ATGCATCCAACGCGTTGGGAGCTCTCCCATATGGTCGACCTGCAGGCGGCCGCGAATTCACTAGTGATTT
TTAGATCTGGTACCGGGCCCCCCCTCGAGATGGTGAGCAAGGGCGAGGAGCTGTTCACCGGGGTGGTGCC
CATCCTGGTCGAGCTGGACGGCGACGTAAACGGCCACAAGTTCAGCGTGTCCGGCGAGGGCGAGGGCGAT
GCCACCTACGGCAAGCTGACCCTGAAGTTCATCTGCACCACCGGCAAGCTGCCCGTGCCCTGGCCCACCC
TCGTGACCACCCTGACCTACGGCGTGCAGTGCTTCAGCCGCTACCCCGACCACATGAAGCAGCACGACTT
CTTCAAGTCCGCCATGCCCGAAGGCTACGTCCAGGAGCGCACCATCTTCTTCAAGGACGACGGCAACTAC
AAGACCCGCGCCGAGGTGAAGTTCGAGGGCGACACCCTGGTGAACCGCATCGAGCTGAAGGGCATCGACT
TCAAGGAGGACGGCAACATCCTGGGGCACAAGCTGGAGTACAACTACAACAGCCACAACGTCTATATCAT
GGCCGACAAGCAGAAGAACGGCATCAAGGTGAACTTCAAGATCCGCCACAACATCGAGGACGGCAGCGTG
CAGCTCGCCGACCACTACCAGCAGAACACCCCCATCGGCGACGGCCCCGTGCTGCTGCCCGACAACCACT
ACCTGAGCACCCAGTCCGCCCTGAGCAAAGACCCCAACGAGAAGCGCGATCACATGGTCCTGCTGGAGTT
CGTGACCGCCGCCGGGATCACTCTCGGCATGGACGAGCTGTACAAGCGTTACCGCTAGTCGACAAAGTGT
GACAACGTCGCACCATGTGTAGGTTTTCATTTATGTTCTTTCTTTCTTTCTTTTGTGAATTTGTTTTCTG
TCTCAAATGTTTTTAATTCGCTTGGGACCTATGTTTTTCTTGTTTTTTTGCTCACCCTTTGTGTAGGAGG
CACCCTGTCACGTCTGTGGTTGCGTGTATGCCTTCCTTCCCCTTATTCGCTTCTTCCTGTCGTGTCACAC
CTCTTTCTCCCTCTCCCTTTCCGCCTTTTCTTTCAATCTTGTTTTCTCGACCAGCCCTACTAGAGGAGAA
AGAATAGTAACCCTTTCATCAAAGAAAATAGTTCAAACGAATTGCTAGCTTAAGCTTGATCTAGAACTAG
TGATGAAAAAGCCTGAACTCACCGCGACGTCTGTCGAGAAGTTTCTGATCGAAAAGTTCGACAGCGTCTC
CGACCTGATGCAGCTCTCGGAGGGCGAAGAATCTCGTGCTTTCAGCTTCGATGTAGGAGGGCGTGGATAT
GTCCTGCGGGTAAATAGCTGCGCCGATGGTTTCTACAAAGATCGTTATGTTTATCGGCACTTTGCATCGG
CCGCGCTCCCGATTCCGGAAGTGCTTGACATTGGGGAATTCAGCGAGAGCCTGACCTATTGCATCTCCCG
CCGTGCACAGGGTGTCACGTTGCAAGACCTGCCTGAAACCGAACTGCCCGCTGTTCTGCAGCCGGTCGCG
GAGGCCATGGATGCGATCGCTGCGGCCGATCTTAGCCAGACGAGCGGGTTCGGCCCATTCGGACCGCAAG
GAATCGGTCAATACACTACATGGCGTGATTTCATATGCGCGATTGCTGATCCCCATGTGTATCACTGGCA
AACTGTGATGGACGACACCGTCAGTGCGTCCGTCGCGCAGGCTCTCGATGAGCTGATGCTTTGGGCCGAG
GACTGCCCCGAAGTCCGGCACCTCGTGCACGCGGATTTCGGCTCCAACAATGTCCTGACGGACAATGGCC
GCATAACAGCGGTCATTGACTGGAGCGAGGCGATGTTCGGGGATTCCCAATACGAGGTCGCCAACATCTT
CTTCTGGAGGCCGTGGTTGGCTTGTATGGAGCAGCAGACGCGCTACTTCGAGCGGAGGCATCCGGAGCTT
GCAGGATCGCCGCGGCTCCGGGCGTATATGCTCCGCATTGGTCTTGACCAACTCTATCAGAGCTTGGTTG
ACGGCAATTTCGATGATGCAGCTTGGGCGCAGGGTCGATGCGACGCAATCGTCCGATCCGGAGCCGGGAC
TGTCGGGCGTACACAAATCGCCCGCAGAAGCGCGGCCGTCTGGACCGATGGCTGTGTAGAAGTACTCGCC
GATAGTGGAAACCGACGCCCCAGCACTCGTCCGAGGGCAAAGGAATCTTCTAGAAAAAATCGAATTCCCG
CGGCCGCCATGGCGGCCGGGAGCATGCGACGTCGGGCCCAATTCGCCC
