>Addgene plasmid #48366 | pDS68 | addgene partial sequence | sequence record 72678 | Hygro-R 5'-tatccacgccctcctacatc-3'
GAGATTCTTCGCCCTCCGAGAGCTGCATCAGGTCGGAGACGCTGTCGAACTTTTCGATCAGAAACTTCTC
GACAGACGTCGCGGTGAGTTCAGGCTTTTTCATCACTAGTTCTAGATCAAGCTTAAGCTAGCAATTCGTT
TGAACTATTTTCTTTGATGAAAGGGTTACTATTCTTTCTCCTCTAGTAGGGCTGGTCGAGAAAACAAGAT
TGAAAGAAAAGGCGGAAAGGGAGAGGGAGAAAGAGGTGTGACACGACAGGAAGAAGCGAATAAGGGGAAG
GAAGGCATACACGCAACCACAGACGTGACAGGGTGCCTCCTACACAAAGGGTGAGCAAAAAAACAAGAAA
AACATAGGTCCCAAGCGAATTAAAAACATTTGAGACAGAAAACAAATTCACAAAAGAAAGAAAGAAAGAA
CATAAATGAAAACCTACACATGGTGCGACGTTGTCACACTTTGTCGACTTAGCGGTAACGCTTGTACAGC
TCGTCCATGCCGAGAGTGATCCCGGCGGCGGTCACGAACTCCAGCAGGACCATGTGATCGCGCTTCTCGT
TGGGGTCTTTGCTCAGGGCGGACTGGGTGCTCAGGTAGTGGTTGTCGGGCAGCAGCACGGGGCCGTCGCC
GATGGGGGTGTTCTGCTGGTAGTGGTCGGCGAGCTGCACGCTGCCGTCCTCGATGTTGTGGCGGATCTTG
AAGTTCACCTTGATGCCGTTCTTCTGCTTGTCGGCCATGATATAGACGTTGTGGCTGTTGTAGTTGTACT
CCAGCTTGTGCCCCAGGATGTTGCCGTCCTCCTTGAAGTCGATGCCCTTCAGCTCGATGCGGTTCACCAG
GGTGTCGCCCTCGAACTTCACCTCGGCGCGGGTCTTGTAGTTGCCGTCGTCCTTGAAGAAGATGGTGCGC
TCCTGGACGTAGCCTTCGGGCATGGCGGACTTGAAGAAGTCGTGCTGCTTCATGTGGTCGGGGTAGCGGC
TGAAGCACTGCACGC
