>Addgene plasmid #48366 | pDS68 | addgene partial sequence | sequence record 72679 | Hygro-F 5'-gacggcaatttcgatgatg-3'
GATGCGACGCAATCGTCCGATCCGGAGCCGGGACTGTCGGGCGTACACAAATCGCCCGCAGAAGCGCGGC
CGTCTGGACCGATGGCTGTGTAGAAGTACTCGCCGATAGTGGAAACCGACGCCCCAGCACTCGTCCGAGG
GCAAAGGAATCTTCTAGAAAAAATCGAATTCCCGCGGCCGCCATGGCGGCCGGGAGCATGCGACGTCGGG
CCCAATTCGCCCTATAGTGAGTCGTATTACAATTCACTGGCCGTCGTTTTACAACGTCGTGACTGGGAAA
ACCCTGGCGTTACCCAACTTAATCGCCTTGCAGCACATCCCCCTTTCGCCAGCTGGCGTAATAGCGAAGA
GGCCCGCACCGATCGCCCTTCCCAACAGTTGCGCAGCCTGAATGGCGAATGG
[124 nt withheld, positions 403-526]
C
[91 nt withheld, positions 528-618]
A
[49 nt withheld, positions 620-668]
CCTTTGACGTTGGAGTCCACGTTCTTT
[37 nt withheld, positions 696-732]
ACCCTATCTCGGTCTATTCTTTTGATTTATAAGGGATTTTGCCGATTTCGGCCTATTGGTTAAAAAATGA
GCTGATTTAACAAAAATTTAACGCGAATTTTAACAAAATATTAACGCTTACAATTTCCTGATGCGGTATT
TTCTCCTTACGCATCTGTGCGGTATTTCACACCGCATCAGGTGGCACTTTTCGGGGAAATGTGCGCGGAA
CCCCTATTTGTTTATTTTTCTAAATACATTCAAATATGTATCCGCTCATGAGACAATAACCCTGATAAAT
GCTTCAATAATATTGAAAAAGGAAGAGTATGAGTATTCAACATTTCCGTGTCGCCCT
